Addgene plasmid #214144: delCMV-mCitrine
Purpose: Volume marker / Control sensor
Depositing lab: Leif Dehmelt. Depositing organization: Technische Universitaet Dortmund. Publication: Rho GTPase activity crosstalk mediated by Arhgef11 and Arhgef12 coordinates cell protrusion-retraction cycles. Nanda S, Calderon A, Sachan A, Duong TT, Koch J, Xin X, Solouk-Stahlberg D, Wu YW, Nalbant P, Dehmelt L. Nat Commun. 2023 Dec 15;14(1):8356. doi: 10.1038/s41467-023-43875-y. PubMed 38102112.
Backbone
  Vector backbone: pmCitrine-N1
  Total vector size (bp): 4279
  Vector type: Mammalian Expression
  Selectable markers: Neomycin (select with G418)
Growth in bacteria
  Bacterial resistance: Kanamycin, 50 μg/mL
  Growth temperature: 37°C
  Growth strain: DH5alpha
  Copy number: High Copy
Gene/Insert
  Gene/Insert name: mCitrine
  Species: Aequorea victoria
  Insert size (bp): 714
  Promoter: delCMV
  Cloning method: Restriction Enzyme; 5′ cloning site AseI (not destroyed); 3′ cloning site BsrGI (not destroyed)
  Sequencing primers: 5′ whole plasmid sequencing
Resource information
  A portion of this plasmid was derived from a plasmid made by: Robert Campbell & Michael Davidson & Oliver Griesbeck & Roger Tsien (Addgene plasmid # 54594)
Terms and licenses: Academic/Nonprofit Terms; Industry Terms: Not Available to Industry
Depositor comments: the delCMV promotor was derived from Watanabe and Mitchison, 2002, Science, 295:1083
How to cite: delCMV-mCitrine was a gift from Leif Dehmelt (Addgene plasmid # 214144 ; http://n2t.net/addgene:214144 ; RRID:Addgene_214144)
