[The description below was written by a language model from this plasmid's Addgene catalogue record and pLannotate feature annotations shown in this document.]
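Description:
delCMV-mCitrine is a 4,279 bp mammalian expression plasmid built on the pmCitrine-N1 backbone, in which the yellow fluorescent protein mCitrine (a monomeric Aequorea victoria GFP derivative, 714 bp insert) is expressed on its own, without a fusion partner. Its defining feature is the promoter. The full-length CMV immediate-early promoter of the parent vector has been replaced by a truncated "delCMV" version, and the feature table accordingly detects only short fragments of the CMV enhancer and minimal promoter upstream of the retained multiple cloning site and the mCitrine coding sequence. Deleted CMV promoters of this kind are generally used to drive much weaker expression than intact CMV, although the record does not state expression levels. The transcript is terminated by the SV40 polyadenylation signal. The small large T antigen fragment annotated beside it is most likely part of that SV40 region rather than a functional gene.

The plasmid is propagated in E. coli at high copy from a ColE1/pUC-type origin and also carries an f1 origin. A single NeoR/KanR (Tn5 aminoglycoside phosphotransferase) gene serves both hosts. The bacterial bla-type promoter drives it for kanamycin selection, and the SV40 early promoter drives it in mammalian cells for G418 selection, with the HSV TK polyadenylation signal downstream. The short ble and bGH poly(A) matches are only fragments and are probably not functional parts.

The stated purpose is as a volume marker or control sensor. Freely diffusing mCitrine reports cell volume and thickness, providing a reference signal against which localised activity sensors can be compared. The associated publication used live-cell imaging to study Rho GTPase activity crosstalk during cell protrusion-retraction cycles.
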