Features (pLannotate 1.2.2; 14 found; start..end, strand, type, name):
    174..295     -  polyA_signal   SV40 poly(A) signal: SV40 polyadenylation signal
    318..401     -  CDS            large T antigen (fragment): large T antigen from SV40 (simian virus 40)
    421..1137    -  CDS            mCitrine: mCitrine is a basic (constitutively fluorescent) yellow fluorescent protein published in 2001, derived from Aequorea victoria.
   1145..1225    -  misc_feature   MCS: multiple cloning site
   1248..1271    -  promoter       minimal CMV promoter (fragment): human cytomegalovirus (CMV) immediate early promoter
   1269..1361    -  enhancer       CMV enhancer (fragment): human cytomegalovirus immediate early enhancer
   1476..2064    -  rep_origin     ori: high-copy-number ColE1/pMB1/pBR322/pUC origin of replication
   2286..2302    +  polyA_signal   bGH poly(A) signal (fragment): bovine growth hormone polyadenylation signal
   2393..2440    -  polyA_signal   HSV TK poly(A) signal: herpes simplex virus thymidine kinase polyadenylation signal (Cole and Stacy, 1985)
   2499..2651    -  CDS            ble (fragment): BLE_KLEPN - Experimental evidence at protein level: Swiss-Prot protein existence level 1. Binding protein with a strong affinity to the bleomycin family of antibiotics. Binds to CL990; an antimitotic-antibiotic compound. From Klebsiella pneumoniae.
   2672..3466    -  CDS            NeoR/KanR: aminoglycoside phosphotransferase from Tn5; aph(3')-II (or nptII); confers resistance to neomycin, kanamycin, and G418 (Geneticin®)
   3501..3858    -  promoter       SV40 promoter: SV40 enhancer and early promoter
   3860..3964    -  promoter       AmpR promoter: bla
   3991..140     +  rep_origin     f1 ori (across the origin) (sequence partly withheld): f1 bacteriophage origin of replication; arrow indicates direction of (+) strand synthesis
>Addgene plasmid #214144 | delCMV-mCitrine | addgene full sequence | sequence record 429702 | Addgene NGS Result
CTTT
[37 nt withheld, positions 5-41]
ACCCTATCTCGGTCTATTCTTTTGATTTATAAGGGATTTTGCCGATTTCGGCCTATTGGTTAAAAAATGA
GCTGATTTAACAAAAATTTAACGCGAATTTTAACAAAATATTAACGCTTACAATTTACGCCTTAAGATAC
ATTGATGAGTTTGGACAAACCACAACTAGAATGCAGTGAAAAAAATGCTTTATTTGTGAAATTTGTGATG
CTATTGCTTTATTTGTAACCATTATAAGCTGCAATAAACAAGTTAACAACAACAATTGCATTCATTTTAT
GTTTCAGGTTCAGGGGGAGGTGTGGGAGGTTTTTTAAAGCAAGTAAAACCTCTACAAATGTGGTATGGCT
GATTATGATCTAGAGTCGCGGCCGCTTTACTTGTACAGCTCGTCCATGCCGAGAGTGATCCCGGCGGCGG
TCACGAACTCCAGCAGGACCATGTGATCGCGCTTCTCGTTGGGGTCTTTGCTCAGCTTGGACTGGTAGCT
CAGGTAGTGGTTGTCGGGCAGCAGCACGGGGCCGTCGCCGATGGGGGTGTTCTGCTGGTAGTGGTCGGCG
AGCTGCACGCTGCCGTCCTCGATGTTGTGGCGGATCTTGAAGTTCACCTTGATGCCGTTCTTCTGCTTGT
CGGCCATGATATAGACGTTGTGGCTGTTGTAGTTGTACTCCAGCTTGTGCCCCAGGATGTTGCCGTCCTC
CTTGAAGTCGATGCCCTTCAGCTCGATGCGGTTCACCAGGGTGTCGCCCTCGAACTTCACCTCGGCGCGG
GTCTTGTAGTTGCCGTCGTCCTTGAAGAAGATGGTGCGCTCCTGGACGTAGCCTTCGGGCATGGCGGACT
TGAAGAAGTCGTGCTGCTTCATGTGGTCGGGGTAGCGGGCGAAGCACATCAGGCCGTAGCCGAAGGTGGT
CACGAGGGTGGGCCAGGGCACGGGCAGCTTGCCGGTGGTGCAGATGAACTTCAGGGTCAGCTTGCCGTAG
GTGGCATCGCCCTCGCCCTCGCCGGACACGCTGAACTTGTGGCCGTTTACGTCGCCGTCCAGCTCGACCA
GGATGGGCACCACCCCGGTGAACAGCTCCTCGCCCTTGCTCACCATGGTGGCGACCGGTGGATCCCGGGC
CCGCGGTACCGTCGACTGCAGAATTCGAAGCTTGAGCTCGAGATCTGAGTCCGGTAGCGCTAGCGGATCT
GACGGTTCACTAAACCAGCTCTGCTTATATAGACCTCCCAGGCGGGCCATTTACCGTAAGTTATGTAACG
CGGAACTCCATATATGGGCTATGAACTAATGACCCCGTAATTGATTACTATTAATAACTAATGCATGGCG
GTAATACGGTTATCCACAGAATCAGGGGATAACGCAGGAAAGAACATGTGAGCAAAAGGCCAGCAAAAGG
CCAGGAACCGTAAAAAGGCCGCGTTGCTGGCGTTTTTCCATAGGCTCCGCCCCCCTGACGAGCATCACAA
AAATCGACGCTCAAGTCAGAGGTGGCGAAACCCGACAGGACTATAAAGATACCAGGCGTTTCCCCCTGGA
AGCTCCCTCGTGCGCTCTCCTGTTCCGACCCTGCCGCTTACCGGATACCTGTCCGCCTTTCTCCCTTCGG
GAAGCGTGGCGCTTTCTCATAGCTCACGCTGTAGGTATCTCAGTTCGGTGTAGGTCGTTCGCTCCAAGCT
GGGCTGTGTGCACGAACCCCCCGTTCAGCCCGACCGCTGCGCCTTATCCGGTAACTATCGTCTTGAGTCC
AACCCGGTAAGACACGACTTATCGCCACTGGCAGCAGCCACTGGTAACAGGATTAGCAGAGCGAGGTATG
TAGGCGGTGCTACAGAGTTCTTGAAGTGGTGGCCTAACTACGGCTACACTAGAAGAACAGTATTTGGTAT
CTGCGCTCTGCTGAAGCCAGTTACCTTCGGAAAAAGAGTTGGTAGCTCTTGATCCGGCAAACAAACCACC
GCTGGTAGCGGTGGTTTTTTTGTTTGCAAGCAGCAGATTACGCGCAGAAAAAAAGGATCTCAAGAAGATC
CTTTGATCTTTTCTACGGGGTCTGACGCTCAGTGGAACGAAAACTCACGTTAAGGGATTTTGGTCATGAG
ATTATCAAAAAGGATCTTCACCTAGATCCTTTTAAATTAAAAATGAAGTTTTAAATCAATCTAAAGTATA
TATGAGTAACCTGAGGCTATGGCAGGGCCTGCCGCCCCGACGTTGGCTGCGAGCCCTGGGCCTTCACCCG
AACTTGGGGGGTGGGGTGGGGAAAAGGAAGAAACGCGGGCGTATTGGCCCCAATGGGGTCTCGGTGGGGT
ATCGACAGAGTGCCAGCCCTGGGACCGAACCCCGCGTTTATGAACAAACGACCCAACACCGTGCGTTTTA
TTCTGTCTTTTTATTGCCGTCATAGCGCGGGTTCCTTCCGGTATTGTCTCCTTCCGTGTTTCAGTTAGCC
TCCCCCTAGGGTGGGCGAAGAACTCCAGCATGAGATCCCCGCGCTGGAGGATCATCCAGCCGGCGTCCCG
GAAAACGATTCCGAAGCCCAACCTTTCATAGAAGGCGGCGGTGGAATCGAAATCTCGTGATGGCAGGTTG
GGCGTCGCTTGGTCGGTCATTTCGAACCCCAGAGTCCCGCTCAGAAGAACTCGTCAAGAAGGCGATAGAA
GGCGATGCGCTGCGAATCGGGAGCGGCGATACCGTAAAGCACGAGGAAGCGGTCAGCCCATTCGCCGCCA
AGCTCTTCAGCAATATCACGGGTAGCCAACGCTATGTCCTGATAGCGGTCCGCCACACCCAGCCGGCCAC
AGTCGATGAATCCAGAAAAGCGGCCATTTTCCACCATGATATTCGGCAAGCAGGCATCGCCATGGGTCAC
GACGAGATCCTCGCCGTCGGGCATGCTCGCCTTGAGCCTGGCGAACAGTTCGGCTGGCGCGAGCCCCTGA
TGCTCTTCGTCCAGATCATCCTGATCGACAAGACCGGCTTCCATCCGAGTACGTGCTCGCTCGATGCGAT
GTTTCGCTTGGTGGTCGAATGGGCAGGTAGCCGGATCAAGCGTATGCAGCCGCCGCATTGCATCAGCCAT
GATGGATACTTTCTCGGCAGGAGCAAGGTGAGATGACAGGAGATCCTGCCCCGGCACTTCGCCCAATAGC
AGCCAGTCCCTTCCCGCTTCAGTGACAACGTCGAGCACAGCTGCGCAAGGAACGCCCGTCGTGGCCAGCC
ACGATAGCCGCGCTGCCTCGTCTTGCAGTTCATTCAGGGCACCGGACAGGTCGGTCTTGACAAAAAGAAC
CGGGCGCCCCTGCGCTGACAGCCGGAACACGGCGGCATCAGAGCAGCCGATTGTCTGTTGTGCCCAGTCA
TAGCCGAATAGCCTCTCCACCCAAGCGGCCGGAGAACCTGCGTGCAATCCATCTTGTTCAATCATGCGAA
ACGATCCTCATCCTGTCTCTTGATCGATCTTTGCAAAAGCCTAGGCCTCCAAAAAAGCCTCCTCACTACT
TCTGGAATAGCTCAGAGGCCGAGGCGGCCTCGGCCTCTGCATAAATAAAAAAAATTAGTCAGCCATGGGG
CGGAGAATGGGCGGAACTGGGCGGAGTTAGGGGCGGGATGGGCGGAGTTAGGGGCGGGACTATGGTTGCT
GACTAATTGAGATGCATGCTTTGCATACTTCTGCCTGCTGGGGAGCCTGGGGACTTTCCACACCTGGTTG
CTGACTAATTGAGATGCATGCTTTGCATACTTCTGCCTGCTGGGGAGCCTGGGGACTTTCCACACCCTAA
CTGACACACATTCCACAGCTGGTTCTTTCCGCCTCAGGACTCTTCCTTTTTCAATATTATTGAAGCATTT
ATCAGGGTTATTGTCTCATGAGCGGATACATATTTGAATGTATTTAGAAAAATAAACAAATAGGGGTTCC
GCGCACATTTCCCCGAAAAGTGCCACCTG
[124 nt withheld, positions 3991-4114]
C
[91 nt withheld, positions 4116-4206]
A
[49 nt withheld, positions 4208-4256]
CCTTTGACGTTGGAGTCCACGTT
